Addgene plasmid #43471: II-TTTA
Depositing lab: Chad Cowan & Kiran Musunuru. Depositing organization: Harvard University. Publication: A TALEN Genome-Editing System for Generating Human Stem Cell-Based Disease Models. Ding Q, Lee YK, Schaefer EA, Peters DT, Veres A, Kim K, Kuperwasser N, Motola DL, Meissner TB, Hendriks WT, Trevisan M, Gupta RM, Moisan A, Banks E, Friesen M, Schinzel RT, Xia F, Tang A, Xia Y, Figueroa E, Wann A, Ahfeldt T, Daheron L, Zhang F, Rubin LL, Peng LF, Chung RT, Musunuru K, Cowan CA. Cell Stem Cell. 2012 Dec 12. pii: S1934-5909(12)00645-5. doi: 10.1016/j.stem.2012.11.011. PubMed 23246482.
Backbone
  Vector backbone: pCRII-TOPO
  Backbone manufacturer: Invitrogen
  Backbone size w/o insert (bp): 3973
  Vector type: Bacterial Cloning
Growth in bacteria
  Bacterial resistance: Ampicillin and Kanamycin, 100 & 50 μg/mL
  Growth temperature: 37°C
  Growth strain: Top10
  Copy number: High Copy
Gene/Insert
  Gene/Insert name: II-TTTA
  Species: Synthetic
  Insert size (bp): 426
  Cloning method: TOPO Cloning
  Sequencing primers: 5′ T7; 3′ M13-rev
Terms and licenses: Academic/Nonprofit Terms; Industry Terms: Not Available to Industry
How to cite: II-TTTA was a gift from Chad Cowan & Kiran Musunuru (Addgene plasmid # 43471 ; http://n2t.net/addgene:43471 ; RRID:Addgene_43471)
