[The description below was written by a language model from this plasmid's Addgene catalogue record.]
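Description:
II-TTTA is a bacterial cloning plasmid built on the commercial pCRII-TOPO backbone (about 4 kb without insert), into which a 426 bp synthetic insert was introduced by TOPO cloning. It is a high-copy plasmid maintained in E. coli and carries both ampicillin and kanamycin resistance, so either or both antibiotics can be used for selection. No feature table is supplied, so the exact positions of the origin of replication, resistance cassettes and flanking elements are not documented here. The listed sequencing primers, T7 on the 5′ side and M13 reverse on the 3′ side, show that the insert sits in the backbone's multiple cloning region between those standard priming sites.

The record describes the insert only by the construct's name and as synthetic, without stating its function. The associated publication reports a TALEN genome-editing system for generating human stem cell-based disease models. Against that background, the name plausibly indicates a pre-assembled block of four TAL effector repeats recognising the bases T, T, T and A, with "II" marking its position in an ordered assembly scheme. The insert size is roughly consistent with four repeat modules of about 100 bp each. This reading is an inference from the name and context and is not stated in the record. No promoter, tag, reporter or mammalian expression element is recorded. The plasmid is best understood as a storage and propagation vector for a modular DNA part, probably one member of a library from which fragments are taken to assemble full-length TALEN DNA-binding arrays in a separate destination vector, and not as an expression construct in its own right.
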