>Addgene plasmid #43471 | II-TTTA | depositor partial sequence | sequence record 58736 | II-TTTA sequence 426 bps
CGTCTCGCTTAACCCCAGAGCAGGTCGTGGCCATTGCCTCGAATGGAGGGGGCAAACAGGCGTTGGAAAC
CGTACAACGATTGCTGCCGGTGCTGTGCCAAGCGCACGGACTCACCCCAGAGCAGGTCGTGGCCATTGCC
TCGAATGGAGGGGGCAAACAGGCGTTGGAAACCGTACAACGATTGCTGCCGGTGCTGTGCCAAGCGCACG
GCCTCACCCCAGAGCAGGTCGTGGCCATTGCCTCGAATGGAGGGGGCAAACAGGCGTTGGAAACCGTACA
ACGATTGCTGCCGGTGCTGTGCCAAGCGCACGGATTAACCCCAGAGCAGGTCGTGGCAATCGCCTCCAAC
ATTGGCGGGAAACAGGCACTCGAGACTGTCCAGCGCCTGCTTCCCGTGCTGTGCCAAGCGCACGGGCTCA
GAGACG
