>Addgene plasmid #43471 | II-TTTA | addgene partial sequence | sequence record 61514 | M13-F20 5'-TGTAAAACGACGGCCAGT-3'
GGGCGAATTGGGCCCTCTAGATGCATGCTCGAGCGGCCGCCAGTGTGATGGATATCTGCAGAATTCGCCC
TTAGTATCTTTCCTGTGCCCACGTCTCTGAGCCCGTGCGCTTGGCACAGCACGGGAAGCAGGCGCTGGAC
AGTCTCGAGTGCCTGTTTCCCGCCAATGTTGGAGGCGATTGCCACGACCTGCTCTGGGGTTAATCCGTGC
GCTTGGCACAGCACCGGCAGCAATCGTTGTACGGTTTCCAACGCCTGTTTGCCCCCTCCATTCGAGGCAA
TGGCCACGACCTGCTCTGGGGTGAGGCCGTGCGCTTGGCACAGCACCGGCAGCAATCGTTGTACGGTTTC
CAACGCCTGTTTGCCCCCTCCATTCGAGGCAATGGCCACGACCTGCTCTGGGGTGAGTCCGTGCGCTTGG
CACAGCACCGGCAGCAATCGTTGTACGGTTTCCAACGCCTGTTTGCCCCCTCCATTCGAGGCAATGGCCA
CGACCTGCTCTGGGGTTAAGCGAGACGCGCTAGGACGGCATCTATATAAGGGCGAATTCCAGCACACTGG
CGGCCGTTACTAGTGGATCCGAGCTCGGTACCAAGCTTGGCGTAATCATGGTCATAGCTGTTTCCTGTGT
GAAATTGTTATCCGCTCACAATTCCACACAACATACGAGCCGGAAGCATAAAGTGTAAAGCCTGGGGTGC
CTAATGAGTGAGCTAACTCACATTAATTGCGTTGCGCTCACTGCCCGCTTTCCAGTCGGGAAACCTGTCG
TGCCAGCTGCATTAATGAATCGGCCAACGCGCGGGGAGAGGCGGTTTGCGTATTGGGCGCTCTTCCGCTT
CCTCGCTCACTGACTCGCTGCGCTCGGTCGTTCGGCTGCGGCGAGCGGTATCAGCTCACTCAAAGGCGGT
AATACGGTTATCCACAGAATCAGGGGAATAACGCAGGAAA
